>Addgene plasmid #148465 | pAc5.1B-lambdaN-HA-GST-DmNanos_50-236_AC | depositor full sequence | sequence record 290913 | Full Sequence
CTTCAAGGAATTAATTCTATATTCTAAAAACACAAATGATACTTCTAAAAAAAATCATGAATGGCATCAA
CTCTGAATCAAATCTTTGCAGATGCACCTACTTCTCATTTCCACTGTCACATCATTTTTCCAGATCTCGC
TGCCTGTTATGTGGCCCACAAACCAAGACACGTTTTATGGCCATTAAAGCTGGCTGATCGTCGCCAAACA
CCAAATACATATCAATATGTACATTCGAGAAAGAAGCGATCAAAGAAGCGTCTTCGGGCGAGTAGGAGAA
TGCGGAGGAGAAGGAGAACGAGCTGATCTAGTATCTCTCCACAATCCAATGCCAACTGACCAACTGGCCA
TATTCGGAGCAATTTGAAGCCAATTTCCATCGCCTGGCGATCGCTCCATTCTTGGCTATATGTTTTTCAC
CGTTCCCGGGGCCATTTTCAAAGACTCGTCGGTAAGATAAGATTGTGTCACTCGCTGTCTCTCTTCATTT
GTCGAAGAATGCTGAGGAATTTCGCGATGACGTCGGCGAGTATTTTGAAGAATGAGAATAATTTGTATTT
ATACGAAAATCAGTTAGTGGAATTTTCTACAAAAACATGTTATCTATAGATAATTTTGTTGCAAAATATG
TTGACTATGACAAAGATTGTATGTATATACCTTTAATGTATTCTCATTTTCTTATGTATTTATAATGGCA
ATGATGATACTGATGATATTTTAAGATGATGCCAGACCACAGGCTGATTTCTGCGTCTTTTGCCGAACGC
AGTGCATGTGCGGTTGTTGTTTTTTGGAATAGTTTCAATTTTCGGACTGTCCGCTTTGATTTCAGTTTCT
TGGCTTATTCAAAAAGCAAAGTAAAGCCAAAAAAGCGAGATGGCAATACCAAATGCGGCAAAACGGTAGT
GGAAGGAAAGGGGTGCGGGGCAGCGGAAGGAAGGGTGGGGCGGGGCGTGGCGGGGTCTGTGGCTGGGCGC
GACGTCACCGACGTTGGAGCCACTCCTTTGACCATGTGTGCGTGTGTGTATTATTCGTGTCTCGCCACTC
GCCGGTTGTTTTTTTCTTTTTATCTCGCTCTCTCTAGCGCCATCTCGTACGCATGCTCAACGCACCGCAT
GTTGCCGTGTCCTTTATGCGTCATTTTGGCTCGAAATAGGCAATTATTTAAACAAAGATTAGTCAACGAA
AACGCTAAAATAAATAAGTCTACAATATGGTTACTTATTGCCATGTGTGTGCAGCCAACGATAGCAACAA
AAGCAACAACACAGTGGCTTTCCCTCTTTCACTTTTTGTTTGCAAGCGCGTGCGAGCAAGACGGCACGAC
CGGCAAACGCAATTACGCTGACAAAGAGCAGACGAAGTTTTGGCCGAAAAACATCAAGGCGCCTGATACG
AATGCATTTGCAATAACAATTGCGATATTTAATATTGTTTATGAAGCTGTTTGACTTCAAAACACACAAA
AAAAAAAATAAAACAAATTATTTGAAAGAGAATTAGGAATCGGACAGCTTATCGTTACGGGCTAACAGCA
CACCGAGACGAAATAGCTTACCTGACGTCACAGCCTCTGGAAGAACTGCCGCCAAGCAGAGAGAGAGAGA
AAAAGAGGGAGAGCAGCTTAGACCGCATGTGCTTGTGTGTGAGGCGTCTCTCTCTTCGTCTCCTGTTTGC
GCAAACGCATAGACTGCACTGAGAAAATCGATTACCTATTTTTTATGAATGAATATTTGCACTATTACTA
TTCAAAACTATTAAGATAGCAATCACATTCAATAGCCAAATACTATACCACCTGAGCGATGCAACGAAAT
GATCAATTTGAGCAAAAATGCTGCATATTTAGGACGGCATCATTATAGAAATGCTTCTTGCTGTGTACTT
TTCTCTCGTCTGGCAGCTGTTTCGCCGTTATTGTTAAAACCGGCTTAAGTTAGGTGTGTTTTCTACGACT
AGTGATGCCCCTACTAGAAGATGTGTGTTGCACAAATGTCCCTGAATAACCAATTTGAAGTGCAGATAGC
AGTAAACGTAAGCTAATATGAATATTATTTAACTGTAATGTTTTAATATCGCTGGACATTACTAATAAAC
CCACTATAAACACATGTACATATGTATGTTTTGGCATACAATGAGTAGTTGGGGAAAAAATGTGTAAAAG
CACCGTGACCATCACAGCATAAAGATAACCAGCTGAAGTATCGAATATGAGTAACCCCCAAATTGAATCA
CATGCCGCAACTGATAGGACCCATGGAAGTACACTCTTCATGGCGATATACAAGACACACACAAGCACGA
ACACCCAGTTGCGGAGGAAATTCTCCGTAAATGAAAACCCAATCGGCGAACAATTCATACCCATATATGG
TAAAAGTTTTGAACGCGACTTGAGAGCGGAGAGCATTGCGGCTGATAAGGTTTTAGCGCTAAGCGGGCTT
TATAAAACGGGCTGCGGGACCAGTTTTCATATCACTACCGTTTGAGTTCTTGTGCTGTGTGGATACTCCT
CCCGACACAAAGCCGCTCCATCAGCCAGCAGTCGTCTAATCCAGAGACCCCGGATCGGGGTACCAACATG
GACGCACAAACACGACGACGTGAGCGTCGCGCTGAGAAACAAGCTCAATGGAAAGCTGCAAACGGTGGAT
CTCCTCCACATATGGCTTACCCATACGATGTTCCAGATTACGCTCCTCCAAGCTTGAATTCTATGTCCCC
TATACTAGGTTATTGGAAAATTAAGGGCCTTGTGCAACCCACTCGACTTCTTTTGGAATATCTTGAAGAA
AAATATGAAGAGCATTTGTATGAGCGCGATGAAGGTGATAAATGGCGAAACAAAAAGTTTGAATTGGGTT
TGGAGTTTCCCAATCTTCCTTATTATATTGATGGTGATGTTAAATTAACACAGTCTATGGCCATCATACG
TTATATAGCTGACAAGCACAACATGTTGGGTGGTTGTCCAAAAGAGCGTGCAGAGATTTCAATGCTTGAA
GGAGCGGTTTTGGATATTAGATACGGTGTTTCGAGAATTGCATATAGTAAAGACTTTGAAACTCTCAAAG
TTGATTTTCTTAGCAAGCTACCTGAAATGCTGAAAATGTTCGAAGATCGTTTATGTCATAAAACATATTT
AAATGGTGATCATGTAACCCATCCTGACTTCATGTTGTATGACGCTCTTGATGTTGTTTTATACATGGAC
CCAATGTGCCTGGATGCGTTCCCAAAATTAGTTTGTTTTAAAAAACGTATTGAAGCTATCCCACAAATTG
ATAAGTACTTGAAATCCAGCAAGTATATAGCATGGCCTTTGCAGGGCTGGCAAGCCACGTTTGGTGGTGG
CGACCATCCTCCAAAATCGGTAGGCGGCCGCATTACGCCGGTGACCCCTGACCCGTCGACGTCTGCGCAG
TCGACGCACTTCCCTTTTCTGGCCGACAGCGCAGCCACCGCCAATTCGCTCCTTATGCAGCGACAGTACC
ACTACCACTTGCTGCTCCAGCAGCAGCAGCAACTGGCCATGGCGCAGCACCAATTGGCGCTGGCTGCATC
AGCGGCAGCGGCTAGTGCGAGTCACCAGCAAACGGGCGAGATTGCGCGATCCTTGAAAATCTTTGCGCAG
GTGACGACGGGCGCAGCAGAAAATGCGGCTGGCTCGATGCAGGATGTGATGCAGGAGTTCGCGACCAATG
GCTATGCCAGCGATGATCTCGGTCGCATGTCCTACGGGAGTGCTCCGCCACAGGTGCAAATGCCACCGCA
GCAGCAGCATCAGCAACAGCAGGGGCTGCACCTGCCACTGGGCCGCAATCCTGCCCAGCTGCAGACCAAT
GGCGGCAACTTAATGCCCATTCCACTCGCCACCCACTGGCTGAACAACTACCGGGAGCATCTGAACAACG
TGTGGCGAAACATGTCGTATATACCAGCCGCTTAATCTAGAGGGCCCGCGGTTCGAAGGTAAGCCTATCC
CTAACCCTCTCCTCGGTCTCGATTCTACGCGTACCGGTCATCATCACCATCACCATTGAGTTTAAACCCG
CTGATCAGCCTCGACTGTGCCTTCTAAGGCCTGAGCTCGCTGATCAGCCTCGATCGAGGATCCAGACATG
ATAAGATACATTGATGAGTTTGGACAAACCACAACTAGAATGCAGTGAAAAAAATGCTTTATTTGTGAAA
TTTGTGATGCTATTGCTTTATTTGTAACCATTATAAGCTGCAATAAACAAGTTAACAACAACAATTGCAT
TCATTTTATGTTTCAGGTTCAGGGGGAGGTGTGGGAGGTTTTTTAAAGCAAGTAAAACCTCTACAAATGT
GGTATGGCTGATTATGATCAGTCGACCGATGCCCTTGAGAGCCTTCAACCCAGTCAGCTCCTTCCGGTGG
GCGCGGGGCATGACTATCGTCGCCGCACTTATGACTGTCTTCTTTATCATGCAACTCGTAGGACAGGTGC
CGGCAGCGCTCTGGGTCATTTTCGGCGAGGACCGCTTTCGCTGGAGCGCGACGATGATCGGCCTGTCGCT
TGCGGTATTCGGAATCTTGCACGCCCTCGCTCAAGCCTTCGTCACTGGTCCCGCCACCAAACGTTTCGGC
GAGAAGCAGGCCATTATCGCCGGCATGGCGGCCGACGCGCTGGGCTACGTCTTGCTGGCGTTCGCGACGC
GAGGCTGGATGGCCTTCCCCATTATGATTCTTCTCGCTTCCGGCGGCATCGGGATGCCCGCGTTGCAGGC
CATGCTGTCCAGGCAGGTAGATGACGACCATCAGGGACAGCTTCAAGGATCGCTCGCGGCTCTTACCAGC
CAGCAAAAGGCCAGGAACCGTAAAAAGGCCGCGTTGCTGGCGTTTTTCCATAGGCTCCGCCCCCCTGACG
AGCATCACAAAAATCGACGCTCAAGTCAGAGGTGGCGAAACCCGACAGGACTATAAAGATACCAGGCGTT
TCCCCCTGGAAGCTCCCTCGTGCGCTCTCCTGTTCCGACCCTGCCGCTTACCGGATACCTGTCCGCCTTT
CTCCCTTCGGGAAGCGTGGCGCTTTCTCAATGCTCACGCTGTAGGTATCTCAGTTCGGTGTAGGTCGTTC
GCTCCAAGCTGGGCTGTGTGCACGAACCCCCCGTTCAGCCCGACCGCTGCGCCTTATCCGGTAACTATCG
TCTTGAGTCCAACCCGGTAAGACACGACTTATCGCCACTGGCAGCAGCCACTGGTAACAGGATTAGCAGA
GCGAGGTATGTAGGCGGTGCTACAGAGTTCTTGAAGTGGTGGCCTAACTACGGCTACACTAGAAGGACAG
TATTTGGTATCTGCGCTCTGCTGAAGCCAGTTACCTTCGGAAAAAGAGTTGGTAGCTCTTGATCCGGCAA
ACAAACCACCGCTGGTAGCGGTGGTTTTTTTGTTTGCAAGCAGCAGATTACGCGCAGAAAAAAAGGATCT
CAAGAAGATCCTTTGATCTTTTCTACGGGGTCTGACGCTCAGTGGAACGAAAACTCACGTTAAGGGATTT
TGGTCATGAGATTATCAAAAAGGATCTTCACCTAGATCCTTTTAAATTAAAAATGAAGTTTTAAATCAAT
CTAAAGTATATATGAGTAAACTTGGTCTGACAGTTACCAATGCTTAATCAGTGAGGCACCTATCTCAGCG
ATCTGTCTATTTCGTTCATCCATAGTTGCCTGACTCCCCGTCGTGTAGATAACTACGATACGGGAGGGCT
TACCATCTGGCCCCAGTGCTGCAATGATACCGCGAGACCCACGCTCACCGGCTCCAGATTTATCAGCAAT
AAACCAGCCAGCCGGAAGGGCCGAGCGCAGAAGTGGTCCTGCAACTTTATCCGCCTCCATCCAGTCTATT
AATTGTTGCCGGGAAGCTAGAGTAAGTAGTTCGCCAGTTAATAGTTTGCGCAACGTTGTTGCCATTGCTG
CAGGCATCGTGGTGTCACGCTCGTCGTTTGGTATGGCTTCATTCAGCTCCGGTTCCCAACGATCAAGGCG
AGTTACATGATCCCCCATGTTGTGCAAAAAAGCGGTTAGCTCCTTCGGTCCTCCGATCGTTGTCAGAAGT
AAGTTGGCCGCAGTGTTATCACTCATGGTTATGGCAGCACTGCATAATTCTCTTACTGTCATGCCATCCG
TAAGATGCTTTTCTGTGACTGGTGAGTACTCAACCAAGTCATTCTGAGAATAGTGTATGCGGCGACCGAG
TTGCTCTTGCCCGGCGTCAACACGGGATAATACCGCGCCACATAGCAGAACTTTAAAAGTGCTCATCATT
GGAAAACGTTCTTCGGGGCGAAAACTCTCAAGGATCTTACCGCTGTTGAGATCCAGTTCGATGTAACCCA
CTCGTGCACCCAACTGATCTTCAGCATCTTTTACTTTCACCAGCGTTTCTGGGTGAGCAAAAACAGGAAG
GCAAAATGCCGCAAAAAAGGGAATAAGGGCGACACGGAAATGTTGAATACTCATACTCTTCCTTTTTCAA
TATTATTGAAGCATTTATCAGGGTTATTGTCTCATGAGCGGATACATATTTGAATGTATTTAGAAAAATA
AACAAATAGGGGTTCCGCGCACATTTCCCCGAAAAGTGCCACCTGACGTCTAAGAAACCATTATTATCAT
GACATTAACCTATAAAAATAGGCGTATCACGAGGCCCTTTCGT
Features (pLannotate 1.2.2; 12 found; start..end, strand, type, name):
     56..2568    +  promoter       Ac5 promoter: Drosophila melanogaster actin 5C promoter
   2588..2653    +  CDS            N (fragment): REGN_LAMBD - Experimental evidence at protein level: Swiss-Prot protein existence level 1. Plays a role as a transcriptional antitermination factor that allows the virus to initiate its lytic phase. Activates expression of the delayed viral early genes by modifying host RNA polymerase (RNAP) into a form that is resistant to termination signals. This antitermination function requires the host NusA protein which serves to stabilize the interaction between antitermination protein N and host RNA polymerase. From Escherichia phage lambda (Bacteriophage lambda).
   2678..2704    +  CDS            3xHA (fragment): three tandem HA epitope tags
   2723..3376    +  CDS            GST26_SCHJA: Experimental evidence at protein level: Swiss-Prot protein existence level 1. GST isoenzymes appear to play a central role in the parasite detoxification system. Other functions are also suspected including a role in increasing the solubility of haematin in the parasite gut. From Schistosoma japonicum (Blood fluke).
   3392..3952    +  CDS            nos (fragment): NANOS_DROME - Experimental evidence at protein level: Swiss-Prot protein existence level 1. Maternal RNA-binding protein that is required for germ cells proliferation and self-renewal. Acts by forming a complex with pum and brat that regulates translation and mRNA stability. The complex binds to the Nanos Response Element (NRE), a 16 bp sequence in the hb mRNA 3'-UTR and prevents its translation. Controls posterior development. Rescuing factor for the abdominal defect of posterior group mutants. The other posterior group genes are not required for nanos function but rather play a role in local
   3978..4019    +  CDS            V5 tag: epitope tag from simian virus 5
   4119..4253    -  polyA_signal   SV40 poly(A) signal: SV40 polyadenylation signal
   4276..4360    -  CDS            large T antigen (fragment): large T antigen from SV40 (simian virus 40)
   4361..4831    +  CDS            TcR (fragment): tetracycline efflux protein; tet; confers resistance to tetracycline
   4875..5463    -  rep_origin     ori: high-copy-number ColE1/pMB1/pBR322/pUC origin of replication
   5634..6494    -  CDS            AmpR: β-lactamase; bla; confers resistance to ampicillin, carbenicillin, and related antibiotics
   6495..6599    -  promoter       AmpR promoter: bla
