[The description below was written by a language model from this plasmid's Addgene catalogue record and pLannotate feature annotations shown in this document.]
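Description:
pAc5.1B-lambdaN-HA-GST-DmNanos_50-236_AC is a 6,693 nt insect-cell expression plasmid. The catalogue lists its backbone as unknown, but the name and feature set point to a pAc5.1-type vector. It is propagated in E. coli through a ColE1/pUC-family origin and selected with ampicillin via the bla gene and its own promoter. The catalogue describes it as low copy even though the origin is annotated as a high-copy type. A short tetracycline-resistance fragment and a piece of SV40 large T antigen are also annotated, and both appear to be non-functional backbone remnants. No marker for selection in insect cells is annotated, which suggests transient transfection.

Expression is driven by the constitutive Drosophila actin 5C promoter and terminated at an SV40 polyadenylation signal. The open reading frame encodes, in order, a short fragment of the bacteriophage lambda N protein, an HA epitope (annotated as a partial 3xHA match), Schistosoma japonicum GST, and residues 50–236 of Drosophila melanogaster Nanos. The Nanos fragment carries one non-silent change, D121G, relative to the reference isoform B sequence. A vector-derived V5 tag lies downstream of the insert, but the record does not say whether it is read in frame.

The lambda N peptide binds BoxB RNA hairpins, so such fusions are commonly used to tether a protein artificially to a BoxB-containing reporter mRNA. That setup would allow the effect of this Nanos region on translation or mRNA stability to be measured independently of its normal RNA-binding partners. HA allows detection, while GST probably adds bulk and stability to the fragment. The associated study addresses how Drosophila and vertebrate Nanos recruit the CCR4-NOT deadenylase complex, which fits this kind of use, although the stated purpose is simply insect expression of the fragment.
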