Addgene plasmid #148465: pAc5.1B-lambdaN-HA-GST-DmNanos_50-236_AC
Purpose: Insect Expression of DmNanos_50-236
Depositing lab: Elisa Izaurralde. Depositing organization: Max Planck Institute for Developmental Biology. Publication: Distinct modes of recruitment of the CCR4-NOT complex by Drosophila and vertebrate Nanos. Raisch T, Bhandari D, Sabath K, Helms S, Valkov E, Weichenrieder O, Izaurralde E. EMBO J. 2016 May 2;35(9):974-90. doi: 10.15252/embj.201593634. Epub 2016 Mar 11. PubMed 26968986.
Backbone
  Vector backbone: Unknown
  Vector type: Insect Expression
Growth in bacteria
  Bacterial resistance: Ampicillin, 100 μg/mL
  Growth temperature: 37°C
  Growth strain: DH5alpha
  Copy number: Low Copy
Gene/Insert
  Gene/Insert name: DmNanos_50-236
  Species: D. melanogaster (fly)
  Mutation: one non silent mutation D121G compared to the sequence given by NCBI: NM_001275794.1; isoformB Uniprot.: A0A0B4KGY5-1
  Entrez Gene: nos (a.k.a. Dmel_CG5637, CG5637, DRONANOS, Dmel\CG5637, Dronanos, NANOS, NOS, Nanos, Nos, l(3)07117, l(3)j3B6, l(3)j4B6, nNOS)
  Cloning method: Unknown
Terms and licenses: Academic/Nonprofit Terms; Industry Terms: Not Available to Industry
Depositor comments: Plasmids from this collection were made available to the research community and donated after the lab closed. Please note that the sequence provided by the depositing laboratory may be theoretical/predicted or based on Sanger sequencing results. There may be discrepancies between sequencing results obtained by Addgene and the depositor sequence. If an Addgene verified sequence is not available, please contact before placing your order to request that our lab fully sequence the plasmid.
How to cite: pAc5.1B-lambdaN-HA-GST-DmNanos_50-236_AC was a gift from Elisa Izaurralde (Addgene plasmid # 148465 ; http://n2t.net/addgene:148465 ; RRID:Addgene_148465)
